>Addgene plasmid #218968 | pUSE-URA3-Sec7-mEYFP | addgene full sequence | sequence record 449369 | Addgene NGS Result
TCGCGCGTTTCGGTGATGACGGTGAAAACCTCTGACACATGCAGCTCCCGGAGACGGTCACAGCTTGTCT
GTAAGCGGATGCCGGGAGCAGACAAGCCCGTCAGGGCGCGTCAGCGGGTGTTGGCGGGTGTCGGGGCTGG
CTTAACTATGCGGCATCAGAGCAGATTGTACTGAGAGTGCACCATATGCGGTGTGAAATACCGCACAGAT
GCGTAAGGAGAAAATACCGCATCAGGCGCCATTCGCCATTCAGGCTGCGCAACTGTTGGGAAGGGCGATC
GGTGCGGGCCTCTTCGCTATTACGCCAGCTGGCGAAAGGGGGATGTGCTGCAAGGCGATTAAGTTGGGTA
ACGCCAGGGTTTTCCCAGTCACGACGTTGTAAAACGACGGCCAGTGAATTCTATTGTTGTCAAATGTGTT
TTACAGCTTTTGATGATAGAGCTGCTCAACGAATTATTCGAGAACGAAGATTTTGCCCACTGTATCCCTT
ACAAGGAAGCCATTAGAATTACAAGATTGTTGGAGAAATCGTACGAATTTTCTCGTGACTTTAATGAAGA
TTATGGGTTAAGAACAAGACTAGTAGAGGCTCGTGTAGTTGATAAAATACCAAACCTGTTGAAACAAGAA
ACGAGTGCTGCTGCAGTTCTCCTTGACATTATGTTTCAGTTGTATCTGAACGATGATGAGAAGAAGGCTG
ATTTAATAACTCGTCTGATCACCATTTGCATCCAGGTCGTAGAGGGTTATGTTTCTTTGGATGATAGAAC
CATGGAACGTAGTATCAATGCCTGGCGTTCAGTGATAGTTGAAATATTACAAGGTTACTACGAATTTGAT
GATGAAGACTTTAGACTATACTGTCCTGCTATGTATGCTCTGGTGATTCAAATATTAGATAAGAGCGTTC
CAACGGAGTTGAGACATGCTATAAAACAATTTCTAAGCAGAGTTGGTGAATTATACCTTTCTACGGATCC
ACTAGTCGCCACCATGGTGAGCAAGGGCGAGGAGCTGTTCACCGGGGTGGTGCCCATCCTGGTCGAGCTG
GACGGCGACGTAAACGGCCACAAGTTCAGCGTGTCCGGCGAGGGCGAGGGCGATGCCACCTACGGCAAGC
TGACCCTGAAGTTCATCTGCACCACCGGCAAGCTGCCCGTGCCCTGGCCCACCCTCGTGACCACCTTCGG
CTACGGCCTGCAGTGCTTCGCCCGCTACCCCGACCACATGAAGCAGCACGACTTCTTCAAGTCCGCCATG
CCCGAAGGCTACGTCCAGGAGCGCACCATCTTCTTCAAGGACGACGGCAACTACAAGACCCGCGCCGAGG
TGAAGTTCGAGGGCGACACCCTGGTGAACCGCATCGAGCTGAAGGGCATCGACTTCAAGGAGGACGGCAA
CATCCTGGGGCACAAGCTGGAGTACAACTACAACAGCCACAACGTCTATATCATGGCCGACAAGCAGAAG
AACGGCATCAAGGTGAACTTCAAGATCCGCCACAACATCGAGGACGGCAGCGTGCAGCTCGCCGACCACT
ACCAGCAGAACACCCCCATCGGCGACGGCCCCGTGCTGCTGCCCGACAACCACTACCTGAGCTACCAGTC
CAAGCTGAGCAAAGACCCCAACGAGAAGCGCGATCACATGGTCCTGCTGGAGTTCGTGACCGCCGCCGGG
ATCACTCTCGGCATGGACGAGCTGTACAAGTAAAGCGGCCGGGCTTTGTTGAATGGTCCAGCAGATTAAA
ATATGCTTAGTTGTAGAACACAGAAAAAATGAGAAGGTTGATATACTTTTACTCATATTTACCCTGATTT
AATGGCGGTGATCCTTTTTAGATTCGTTTAATTCATAAACAAGGTACATCATATAGCAATAACAAATATG
TAAACTATGTAGAAAGACTTATCAAGTTTAGCCATCTTGGTCCTCATTCATGGGCATTTTATACTAACTT
CATTTTTGCCGAAATAAGAAAGGATGTAATCTTAACCTAAAATATGTAAGCAATTAAGGGTGCACGTAGT
TACTTGCGAACAAATAGGAAAAGAAAGAAACAAGCACGGATACTGAATGACTGAGTGTATTACTACACGA
TTTATCTCAACGAATTTAAGTGTGGAGGACGATCGGCTGCACGTAGGAGTCAACGTTTTTTTACTGTGTT
CATCACAAAACCATTAAGCTGAGTCATCCATATTGCAAACAATAAGGTAGCACCGCTTCCATCAAAACAC
TAGAACATACCGATGTTTTCACGGATTTATTGGAAACAAATAGCAGATGAGGGCGTTTTTACTTGTAATG
AAGGCGAATGAGAAGGCAAGGCTTACAGGCTTGTTGTTTATGCCAAGCATCAATACTCGCTATGGACGAG
CGCCATCAGCGATAACAACAAAGTTTGCAAGTGCTTGCTTGGATATAAAAGGCTTGACGCTTAAGATAAA
TAGGGCCATACTTGCTTGCTTTTACTATTTTTGTTCCTCATAAGCCTGATTGACTACGCTATTATAAACC
CCTACATTATCCTATAATCAACTTCACTTGTGTAACGTTGAATGAGTTCAACTGAGTAATACTCGGTCGG
AAATATACGCTCCATCTGGCAGGAAACATAGGCTGCATTTATATCTTGCACAATTATGCCCTTCGTAGGT
GTATGTTTTCATGTTTTCCATTATGTCAATGTAGATGTATCTTTGGACAGGCAACTTTTGGATCAATAAA
GCACAATTTTTGAGCAATTTGAGATATCCAGTATTTGTACGGGAGTCCCAAGATTGTTTAGCCTAAAAGG
TTGAGGACTTGGATTATTCTTCCATCAAGCGCCTCCACCCCTCGCATCCTATTTCTTTTGAAGCATAGGG
GACGAGACTGTCTGTAATTTATGGCGAAGTATGACAAGAAAGATTCAAACTTTGTTTTACGTATGCCCCA
ATAAATTCTATGGTAGCACTACTAGAGACGTATTTTGGTTTTGTAATAATTTTCAAACTGCTCGCTATGA
TTTGTTACAAGAAACAAACAAAAGACACGACCATAGGGTTCATGTTGGTGGTTGCGAAGCCACATCTTTA
AAACATTACTGCAAATTCAGCAGGAGTGAGTAGCAAAATCGACAAAAACTAGAGTACGCAACATTCCCGG
TCGTAAATTTCTTATCGTGGCGCCAGAACATTCCCGTCCAATGATGAGAATGTCTCTAAAACAAATGCAG
TCACAGAGATTTTCTGCGACTTCTCGAGTGAGAATGTTGCTTATTGGTGCTAGTGGCTTGAGATCTTCGT
CAAGCAAATTGGAATGCCCCCAGATTCTCAAACAAGCACGGCAGAAACTGAAATACGGCCAAAATTATGA
ACCCTTTTGTGGGATCTTTGTAGAAATAGGACCTCAGGATAGTATGATGAAGAATGTTGGCATGCAAGCT
TGGCGTAATCATGGTCATAGCTGTTTCCTGTGTGAAATTGTTATCCGCTCACAATTCCACACAACATACG
AGCCGGAAGCATAAAGTGTAAAGCCTGGGGTGCCTAATGAGTGAGCTAACTCACATTAATTGCGTTGCGC
TCACTGCCCGCTTTCCAGTCGGGAAACCTGTCGTGCCAGCTGCATTAATGAATCGGCCAACGCGCGGGGA
GAGGCGGTTTGCGTATTGGGCGCTCTTCCGCTTCCTCGCTCACTGACTCGCTGCGCTCGGTCGTTCGGCT
GCGGCGAGCGGTATCAGCTCACTCAAAGGCGGTAATACGGTTATCCACAGAATCAGGGGATAACGCAGGA
AAGAACATGTGAGCAAAAGGCCAGCAAAAGGCCAGGAACCGTAAAAAGGCCGCGTTGCTGGCGTTTTTCC
ATAGGCTCCGCCCCCCTGACGAGCATCACAAAAATCGACGCTCAAGTCAGAGGTGGCGAAACCCGACAGG
ACTATAAAGATACCAGGCGTTTCCCCCTGGAAGCTCCCTCGTGCGCTCTCCTGTTCCGACCCTGCCGCTT
ACCGGATACCTGTCCGCCTTTCTCCCTTCGGGAAGCGTGGCGCTTTCTCATAGCTCACGCTGTAGGTATC
TCAGTTCGGTGTAGGTCGTTCGCTCCAAGCTGGGCTGTGTGCACGAACCCCCCGTTCAGCCCGACCGCTG
CGCCTTATCCGGTAACTATCGTCTTGAGTCCAACCCGGTAAGACACGACTTATCGCCACTGGCAGCAGCC
ACTGGTAACAGGATTAGCAGAGCGAGGTATGTAGGCGGTGCTACAGAGTTCTTGAAGTGGTGGCCTAACT
ACGGCTACACTAGAAGAACAGTATTTGGTATCTGCGCTCTGCTGAAGCCAGTTACCTTCGGAAAAAGAGT
TGGTAGCTCTTGATCCGGCAAACAAACCACCGCTGGTAGCGGTGGTTTTTTTGTTTGCAAGCAGCAGATT
ACGCGCAGAAAAAAAGGATCTCAAGAAGATCCTTTGATCTTTTCTACGGGGTCTGACGCTCAGTGGAACG
AAAACTCACGTTAAGGGATTTTGGTCATGAGATTATCAAAAAGGATCTTCACCTAGATCCTTTTAAATTA
AAAATGAAGTTTTAAATCAATCTAAAGTATATATGAGTAAACTTGGTCTGACAGTTACCAATGCTTAATC
AGTGAGGCACCTATCTCAGCGATCTGTCTATTTCGTTCATCCATAGTTGCCTGACTCCCCGTCGTGTAGA
TAACTACGATACGGGAGGGCTTACCATCTGGCCCCAGTGCTGCAATGATACCGCGAGACCCACGCTCACC
GGCTCCAGATTTATCAGCAATAAACCAGCCAGCCGGAAGGGCCGAGCGCAGAAGTGGTCCTGCAACTTTA
TCCGCCTCCATCCAGTCTATTAATTGTTGCCGGGAAGCTAGAGTAAGTAGTTCGCCAGTTAATAGTTTGC
GCAACGTTGTTGCCATTGCTACAGGCATCGTGGTGTCACGCTCGTCGTTTGGTATGGCTTCATTCAGCTC
CGGTTCCCAACGATCAAGGCGAGTTACATGATCCCCCATGTTGTGCAAAAAAGCGGTTAGCTCCTTCGGT
CCTCCGATCGTTGTCAGAAGTAAGTTGGCCGCAGTGTTATCACTCATGGTTATGGCAGCACTGCATAATT
CTCTTACTGTCATGCCATCCGTAAGATGCTTTTCTGTGACTGGTGAGTACTCAACCAAGTCATTCTGAGA
ATAGTGTATGCGGCGACCGAGTTGCTCTTGCCCGGCGTCAATACGGGATAATACCGCGCCACATAGCAGA
ACTTTAAAAGTGCTCATCATTGGAAAACGTTCTTCGGGGCGAAAACTCTCAAGGATCTTACCGCTGTTGA
GATCCAGTTCGATGTAACCCACTCGTGCACCCAACTGATCTTCAGCATCTTTTACTTTCACCAGCGTTTC
TGGGTGAGCAAAAACAGGAAGGCAAAATGCCGCAAAAAAGGGAATAAGGGCGACACGGAAATGTTGAATA
CTCATACTCTTCCTTTTTCAATATTATTGAAGCATTTATCAGGGTTATTGTCTCATGAGCGGATACATAT
TTGAATGTATTTAGAAAAATAAACAAATAGGGGTTCCGCGCACATTTCCCCGAAAAGTGCCACCTAGCTT
TTTCTTTCCAATTTTTTTTTTTTCGTCATTATAAAAATCATTACGACCGAGATTCCCGGGTAATAACTGA
TATAATTAAATTGAAGCTCTAATTTGTGAGTTTAGCTGGCCGCATCTTCTCAAATATGCTTCCCAGCCTG
CTTTTCTGTAACGTTCACCCTCTACCTTAGCATCCCTTCCCTTTGCAAATAGTCCTCTTCCAACAATAAT
AATGTCAGATCCTGTAGAGACCACATCATCCACGGTTCTATACTGTTGACCCAATGCGTCTCCCTTGTCA
TCTAAACCCACACCGGGTGTCATAATCAACCAATCGTAACCTTCATCTCTTCCACCCATGTCTCTTTGAG
CAATAAAGCCGATAACAAAATCTTTGTCGCTCTTCGCAATGTCAACAGTACCCTTAGTATATTCTCCAGT
AGATAGGGAGCCCTTGCATGACAATTCTGCTAACATCAAAAGGCCTCTAGGTTCCTTTGTTACTTCTTCT
GCCGCCTGCTTCAAACCGCTAACAATACCTGGGCCCACCACACCGTGTGCATTCGTAATGTCTGCCCATT
CTGCTATTCTGTATACACCCGCAGAGTACTGCAATTTGACTGTATTACCAATGTCAGCAAATTTTCTGTC
TTCGAAGAGTAAAAAATTGTACTTGGCGGATAATGCCTTTAGCGGCTTAACTGTGCCCTCCATGGAAAAA
TCAGTCAAGATATCCACATGTGTTTTTAGTAAACAAATTTTGGGACCTAATGCTTCAACTAACTCCAGTA
ATTCCTTGGTGGTACGAACATCCAATGAAGCACACAAGTTTGTTTGCTTTTCGTGCATGATATTAAATAG
CTTGGCAGCAACAGGACTAGGATGAGTAGCAGCACGTTCCTTATATGTAGCTTTCGACATGATTTATCTT
CGTTTCCTGCAGGTTTTTGTTCTGTGCAGTTGGGTTAAGAATACTGGGCAATTTCATGTTTCTTCAACAC
TACATATGCGTATATATACCAATCTAAGTCTGTGCTCCTTCCTTCGTTCTTCCTTCTGTTCGGAGATTAC
CGAATCAAAAAAATTTCAAGGAAACCGAAATCAAAAAAAAGAATAAAAAAAAAATGATGAATTGAAAAGC
TCTAAGAAACCATTATTATCATGACATTAACCTATAAAAATAGGCGTATCACGAGGCCCTTTCGTC
Features (pLannotate 1.2.2; 15 found; start..end, strand, type, name):
    137..236     +  misc_feature   bom (fragment): basis of mobility region from pBR322
    242..399     -  CDS            lacZα (fragment): LacZα fragment of β-galactosidase; lacZ fragment
    397..978     +  CDS            SEC7 (fragment): SEC7_YEAST - Experimental evidence at protein level: Swiss-Prot protein existence level 1. May play a role in vesicular budding and traffic between compartments of the Golgi apparatus. From Saccharomyces cerevisiae (strain ATCC 204508 / S288c) (Baker's yeast).
    994..1713    +  CDS            mEYFP: enhanced YFP with monomerizing A206K mutation (Zacharias et al., 2002) mammalian codon-optimized
   3191..3355    +  CDS            YD169_YEAST: Protein predicted: Swiss-Prot protein existence level 4. From Saccharomyces cerevisiae (strain ATCC 204508 / S288c) (Baker's yeast).
   3468..3484    -  protein_bind   lac operator: The lac repressor binds to the lac operator to inhibit transcription in E. coli. This inhibition can be relieved by adding lactose or isopropyl-β-D-thiogalactopyranoside (IPTG). lac repressor encoded by lacI
   3492..3522    -  promoter       lac promoter: promoter for the E. coli lac operon
   3537..3558    -  protein_bind   CAP binding site: CAP binding activates transcription in the presence of cAMP. E. coli catabolite activator protein
   3571..3663    -  CDS            lacI (fragment): lac repressor; lacI; The lac repressor binds to the lac operator to inhibit transcription in E. coli. This inhibition can be relieved by adding lactose or isopropyl-β-D-thiogalactopyranoside (IPTG).
   3846..4434    -  rep_origin     ori: high-copy-number ColE1/pMB1/pBR322/pUC origin of replication
   4605..5465    -  CDS            AmpR: β-lactamase; bla; confers resistance to ampicillin, carbenicillin, and related antibiotics
   5466..5570    -  promoter       AmpR promoter: bla
   5699..6500    -  CDS            URA3 (fragment): orotidine-5'-phosphate decarboxylase, required for uracil biosynthesis; S. cerevisiae URA3; yeast auxotrophic marker, counterselectable with 5-fluoroorotic acid (5-FOA)
   6501..6716    -  promoter       URA3 promoter: S. cerevisiae URA3
   6786..35      +  CDS            rop (fragment) (across the origin): Rop protein, which maintains plasmids at low copy number; rop
