[The description below was written by a language model from this plasmid's Addgene catalogue record and pLannotate feature annotations shown in this document.]
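Description:
pUSE-URA3-Sec7-mEYFP is a yeast gene replacement plasmid built on the pUSE-URA3 backbone, designed to tag the endogenous Saccharomyces cerevisiae SEC7 gene (YDR170C) with the monomeric yellow fluorescent protein mEYFP. It is propagated in E. coli through a high-copy ColE1/pUC-type origin and an ampicillin resistance gene (β-lactamase with its own promoter). The annotated sequence also carries remnants of a pUC/pBR322-style cloning vector, including fragments of lacZα, lacI, bom and rop, along with the lac promoter, lac operator and CAP binding site. No yeast replication origin or centromere is annotated, consistent with a plasmid that must integrate into the genome to be maintained. Selection in yeast relies on URA3 driven by its native promoter, a uracil auxotrophic marker that can also be counterselected with 5-fluoroorotic acid.

The payload consists of a fragment of the SEC7 coding sequence, rather than the whole gene, followed a few codons later on the same strand by the full mEYFP coding sequence (enhanced YFP with the monomerizing A206K mutation, mammalian codon-optimized). This arrangement is consistent with a C-terminal fusion. Further downstream lies an unannotated stretch and then a match to a predicted yeast open reading frame, YD169, which probably represents genomic sequence flanking SEC7 that serves as homology for recombination, although the record does not spell this out. No separate promoter for the fusion is annotated, so after replacement expression would presumably come from the chromosomal SEC7 locus. Sec7 is implicated in vesicle budding and traffic between Golgi compartments, and the stated purpose of the plasmid is to label it with mEYFP, for instance for fluorescence microscopy of live yeast cells.
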