Addgene plasmid #218968: pUSE-URA3-Sec7-mEYFP
Purpose: Gene replacement plasmid to label S. cerevisiae Sec7 with mEYFP
Depositing lab: Benjamin Glick. Depositing organization: University of Chicago.
Backbone
  Vector backbone: pUSE-URA3
  Vector type: Gene replacement
  Selectable markers: URA3
Growth in bacteria
  Bacterial resistance: Ampicillin, 100 μg/mL
  Growth temperature: 37°C
  Growth strain: DH5alpha
  Copy number: Unknown
Gene/Insert
  Gene/Insert name: SEC7-mEYFP
  Species: S. cerevisiae (budding yeast)
  Entrez Gene: SEC7 (a.k.a. YDR170C)
  Tag / fusion protein: mEYFP
Terms and licenses: Academic/Nonprofit Terms; Industry Terms: Not Available to Industry
How to cite: pUSE-URA3-Sec7-mEYFP was a gift from Benjamin Glick (Addgene plasmid # 218968 ; http://n2t.net/addgene:218968 ; RRID:Addgene_218968)
